>Addgene plasmid #62998 | pPyCAG-Nanog(K140A)-IP | depositor full sequence | sequence record 104601 | pPyCAG-Nanog(K140A)-IP sequence 7359 bps
GACCGCTTTGGAAAAACAAAGACTGTATTTCCTGGAAATTAATGTTTATTCAATAAACTGTGTATTCAGC
TATATTCACATAGTGGTGAGGCTGAAATGAGGCGGGAAGAGGCGGTTGGGGCTTAATTATATCAATTTGG
GTGGCCCCACAGCGCCTCCAAGGCGCCAGTCCTGTTTTGACAAGTTGCCTCTGGAAGCCTCTCTTCTTTT
TCTCCAGAGTAAGCGGAGGCCAGGGGCCCCCGGCCTCTGCTTAATACTAAAAAAAACAGCTGTTGTCATA
GTAATGATTGGGTGGAAACATTCCAGGCCTGGGTGGAGAGGCTTTTTGCTTCCTCTTGCAAAACCACACT
GACATTCCAGGCCTGGGTGGAGAGGCTTTTTGCTTCCTCTTGCAAAACCACACTGCCCTCTGGAGGGCAG
TTGCCTAGCAACTAATTAAAAGAGGATGTCGCACGGCCAGCTGCGGTCAGTTAGTCACTTCCTGCTTAAC
TGACTTGACATTTTCTATTTTAAGAGTCGGGAGGAAAATTACTGTGTTGGAGGCCCTCCGCCATCTTCTG
AAGCTGAATCGAATTAACTTGTTTATTGCAGCTTATAATGGTTACAAATAAAGCAATAGCATCACAAATT
TCACAAATAAAGCATTTTTTTCACTGCATTCTAGTTGTGGTTTGTCCAAACTCATCAATGTATCTTATCA
TGTCTGGATCTGATATCATCGTCGACATTGATTATTGACTAGTTATTAATAGTAATCAATTACGGGGTCA
TTAGTTCATAGCCCATATATGGAGTTCCGCGTTACATAACTTACGGTAAATGGCCCGCCTGGCTGACCGC
CCAACGACCCCCGCCCATTGACGTCAATAATGACGTATGTTCCCATAGTAACGCCAATAGGGACTTTCCA
TTGACGTCAATGGGTGGAGTATTTACGGTAAACTGCCCACTTGGCAGTACATCAAGTGTATCATATGCCA
AGTACGCCCCCTATTGACGTCAATGACGGTAAATGGCCCGCCTGGCATTATGCCCAGTACATGACCTTAT
GGGACTTTCCTACTTGGCAGTACATCTACGTATTAGTCATCGCTATTACCATGGTCGAGGTGAGCCCCAC
GTTCTGCTTCACTCTCCCCATCTCCCCCCCCTCCCCACCCCCAATTTTGTATTTATTTATTTTTTAATTA
TTTTGTGCAGCGATGGGGGCGGGGGGGGGGGGGGGGCGCGCGCCAGGCGGGGCGGGGCGGGGCGAGGGGC
GGGGCGGGGCGAGGCGGAGAGGTGCGGCGGCAGCCAATCAGAGCGGCGCGCTCCGAAAGTTTCCTTTTAT
GGCGAGGCGGCGGCGGCGGCGGCCCTATAAAAAGCGAAGCGCGCGGCGGGCGGGAGTCGCTGCGCGCTGC
CTTCGCCCCGTGCCCCGCTCCGCCGCCGCCTCGCGCCGCCCGCCCCGGCTCTGACTGACCGCGTTACTCC
CACAGGTGAGCGGGCGGGACGGCCCTTCTCCTCCGGGCTGTAATTAGCGCTTGGTTTAATGACGGCTTGT
TTCTTTTCTGTGGCTGCGTGAAAGCCTTGAGGGGCTCCGGGAGGGCCCTTTGTGCGGGGGGAGCGGCTCG
GGGGGTGCGTGCGTGTGTGTGTGCGTGGGGAGCGCCGCGTGCGGCTCCGCGCTGCCCGGCGGCTGTGAGC
GCTGCGGGCGCGGCGCGGGGCTTTGTGCGCTCCGCAGTGTGCGCGAGGGGAGCGCGGCCGGGGGCGGTGC
CCCGCGGTGCGGGGGGGGCTGCGAGGGGAACAAAGGCTGCGTGCGGGGTGTGTGCGTGGGGGGGTGAGCA
GGGGGTGTGGGCGCGTCGGTCGGGCTGCAACCCCCCCTGCACCCCCCTCCCCGAGTTGCTGAGCACGGCC
CGGCTTCGGGTGCGGGGCTCCGTACGGGGCGTGGCGCGGGGCTCGCCGTGCCGGGCGGGGGGTGGCGGCA
GGTGGGGGTGCCGGGCGGGGCGGGGCCGCCTCGGGCCGGGGAGGGCTCGGGGGAGGGGCGCGGCGGCCCC
CGGAGCGCCGGCGGCTGTCGAGGCGCGGCGAGCCGCAGCCATTGCCTTTTATGGTAATCGTGCGAGAGGG
CGCAGGGACTTCCTTTGTCCCAAATCTGTGCGGAGCCGAAATCTGGGAGGCGCCGCCGCACCCCCTCTAG
CGGGCGCGGGGCGAAGCGGTGCGGCGCCGGCAGGAAGGAAATGGGCGGGGAGGGCCTTCGTGCGTCGCCG
CGCCGCCGTCCCCTTCTCCCTCTCCAGCCTCGGGGCTGTCCGCGGGGGGACGGCTGCCTTCGGGGGGGAC
GGGGCAGGGCGGGGTTCGGCTTCTGGCGTGTGACCGGCGGCTCTAGAGCCTCTGCTAACCATGTTCATGC
CTTCTTCTTTTTCNTACAGCTCCTGGGCAACGTGCTGGTTATTGTGCTGAATTATCACAAGTTTGTACAA
AAAAGCAGGCTCTGACATGAGTGTGGGTCTTCCTGGTCCCCACAGTTTGCCTAGTTCTGAGGAAGCATCG
AATTCTGGGAACGCCTCATCAATGCCTGCAGTTTTTCATCCCGAGAACTATTCTTGCTTACAAGGGTCTG
CTACTGAGATGCTCTGCACAGAGGCTGCCTCTCCTCGCCCTTCCTCTGAAGACCTGCCTCTTCAAGGCAG
CCCTGATTCTTCTACCAGTCCCAAACAAAAGCTCTCAAGTCCTGAGGCTGACAAGGGCCCTGAGGAGGAG
GAGAACAAGGTCCTTGCCAGGAAGCAGAAGATGCGGACTGTGTTCTCTCAGGCCCAGCTGTGTGCACTCA
AGGACAGGTTTCAGAAGCAGAAGTACCTCAGCCTCCAGCAGATGCAAGAACTCTCCTCCATTCTGAACCT
GAGCTATAAGCAGGTTGCGACCTGGTTTCAAAACCAAAGGATGAAGTGCAAGCGGTGGCAGAAAAACCAG
TGGTTGAAGACTAGCAATGGTCTGATTCAGAAGGGCTCAGCACCAGTGGAGTATCCCAGCATCCATTGCA
GCTATCCCCAGGGCTATCTGGTGAACGCATCTGGAAGCCTTTCCATGTGGGGCAGCCAGACTTGGACCAA
CCCAACTTGGAGCAGCCAGACCTGGACCAACCCAACTTGGAACAACCAGACCTGGACCAACCCAACTTGG
AGCAGCCAGGCCTGGACCGCTCAGTCCTGGAACGGCCAGCCTTGGAATGCTGCTCCGCTCCATAACTTCG
GGGAGGACTTTCTGCAGCCTTACGTACAGTTGCAGCAAAACTTCTCTGCCAGTGATTTGGAGGTGAATTT
GGAAGCCACTAGGGAAAGCCATGCGCATTTTAGCACCCCACAAGCCTTGGAATTATTCCTGAACTACTCT
GTGACTCCACCAGGTGAAATATGAGACTTACCCAGCTTTCTTGTACAAAGTGGTGATAATTCCGCCCCCC
CCCCCTCTCCCTCCCCCCCCCCTAACGTTACTGGCCGAAGCCGCTTGGAATAAGGCCGGTGTGCGTTTGT
CTATATGTTATTTTCCACCATATTGCCGTCTTTTGGCAATGTGAGGGCCCGGAAACCTGGCCCTGTCTTC
TTGACGAGCATTCCTAGGGGTCTTTCCCCTCTCGCCAAAGGAATGCAAGGTCTGTTGAATGTCGTGAAGG
AAGCAGTTCCTCTGGAAGCTTCTTGAAGACAAACAACGTCTGTAGCGACCCTTTGCAGGCAGCGGAACCC
CCCACCTGGCGACAGGTGCCTCTGCGGCCAAAAGCCACGTGTATAAGATACACCTGCAAAGGCGGCACAA
CCCCAGTGCCACGTTGTGAGTTGGATAGTTGTGGAAAGAGTCAAATGGCTCTCCTCAAGCGTATTCAACA
AGGGGCTGAAGGATGCCCAGAAGGTACCCCATTGTATGGGATCTGATCTGGGGCCTCGGTGCACATGCTT
TACATGTGTTTAGTCGAGGTTAAAAAAACGTCTAGGCCCCCCGAACCACGGGGACGTGGTTTTCCTTTGA
AAAACACGATGATAATATGGCCACAACCATGACCGAGTACAAGCCCACGGTGCGCCTCGCCACCCGCGAC
GACGTCCCCAGGGCCGTACGCACCCTCGCCGCCGCGTTCGCCGACTACCCCGCCACGCGCCACACCGTCG
ATCCGGACCGCCACATCGAGCGGGTCACCGAGCTGCAAGAACTCTTCCTCACGCGCGTCGGGCTCGACAT
CGGCAAGGTGTGGGTCGCGGACGACGGCGCCGCGGTGGCGGTCTGGACCACGCCGGAGAGCGTCGAAGCG
GGGGCGGTGTTCGCCGAGATCGGCCCGCGCATGGCCGAGTTGAGCGGTTCCCGGCTGGCCGCGCAGCAAC
AGATGGAAGGCCTCCTGGCGCCGCACCGGCCCAAGGAGCCCGCGTGGTTCCTGGCCACCGTCGGCGTCTC
GCCCGACCACCAGGGCAAGGGTCTGGGCAGCGCCGTCGTGCTCCCCGGAGTGGAGGCGGCCGAGCGCGCC
GGGGTGCCCGCCTTCCTGGAGACCTCCGCGCCCCGCAACCTCCCCTTCTACGAGCGGCTCGGCTTCACCG
TCACCGCCGACGTCGAGGTGCCCGAAGGACCGCGCACCTGGTGCATGACCCGCAAGCCCGGTGCCTGACG
CCCGCCCCACGACCCGCAGCGCCCGACCGAAAGGAGCGCACGACCCCATGCATCGATGATCTAGAGCTCG
CTGATCAGCCTCGACTGTGCCTTCTAGTTGCCAGCCATCTGTTGTTTGCCCCTCCCCCGTGCCTTCCTTG
ACCCTGGAAGGTGCCACTCCCACTGTCCTTTCCTAATAAAATGAGGAAATTGCATCGCATTGTCTGAGTA
GGTGTCATTCTATTCTGGGGGGTGGGGTGGGGCAGGACAGCAAGGGGGAGGATTGGGAAGACAATAGCAG
GCATGCTGGGGATGCGGTGGGCTCTATGGCTTCTGAGGCGGAAAGAACCTGCAGCCCAAGCTTGGCGTAA
TCATGGTCATAGCTGTTTCCTGTGTGAAATTGTTATCCGCTCACAATTCCACACAACATACGAGCCGGAA
GCATAAAGTGTAAAGCCTGGGGTGCCTAATGAGTGAGCTAACTCACATTAATTGCGTTGCGCTCACTGCC
CGCTTTCCAGTCGGGAAACCTGTCGTGCCAGCGGATCCGCATCTCAATTAGTCAGCAACCATAGTCCCGC
CCCTAACTCCGCCCATCCCGCCCCTAACTCCGCCCAGTTCCGCCCATTCTCCGCCCCATGGCTGACTAAT
TTTTTTTATTTATGCAGAGGCCGAGGCCGCCTCGGCCTCTGAGCTATTCCAGAAGTAGTGAGGAGGCTTT
TTTGGAGGCCTAGGCTTTTGCAAAAAGCTAACTTGTTTATTGCAGCTTATAATGGTTACAAATAAAGCAA
TAGCATCACAAATTTCACAAATAAAGCATTTTTTTCACTGCATTCTAGTTGTGGTTTGTCCAAACTCATC
AATGTATCTTATCATGTCTGGATCCGCTGCATTAATGAATCGGCCAACGCGCGGGGAGAGGCGGTTTGCG
TATTGGGCGCTCTTCCGCTTCCTCGCTCACTGACTCGCTGCGCTCGGTCGTTCGGCTGCGGCGAGCGGTA
TCAGCTCACTCAAAGGCGGTAATACGGTTATCCACAGAATCAGGGGATAACGCAGGAAAGAACATGTGAG
CAAAAGGCCAGCAAAAGGCCAGGAACCGTAAAAAGGCCGCGTTGCTGGCGTTTTTCCATAGGCTCCGCCC
CCCTGACGAGCATCACAAAAATCGACGCTCAAGTCAGAGGTGGCGAAACCCGACAGGACTATAAAGATAC
CAGGCGTTTCCCCCTGGAAGCTCCCTCGTGCGCTCTCCTGTTCCGACCCTGCCGCTTACCGGATACCTGT
CCGCCTTTCTCCCTTCGGGAAGCGTGGCGCTTTCTCATAGCTCACGCTGTAGGTATCTCAGTTCGGTGTA
GGTCGTTCGCTCCAAGCTGGGCTGTGTGCACGAACCCCCCGTTCAGCCCGACCGCTGCGCCTTATCCGGT
AACTATCGTCTTGAGTCCAACCCGGTAAGACACGACTTATCGCCACTGGCAGCAGCCACTGGTAACAGGA
TTAGCAGAGCGAGGTATGTAGGCGGTGCTACAGAGTTCTTGAAGTGGTGGCCTAACTACGGCTACACTAG
AAGAACAGTATTTGGTATCTGCGCTCTGCTGAAGCCAGTTACCTTCGGAAAAAGAGTTGGTAGCTCTTGA
TCCGGCAAACAAACCACCGCTGGTAGCGGTGGTTTTTTTGTTTGCAAGCAGCAGATTACGCGCAGAAAAA
AAGGATCTCAAGAAGATCCTTTGATCTTTTCTACGGGGTCTGACGCTCAGTGGAACGAAAACTCACGTTA
AGGGATTTTGGTCATGAGATTATCAAAAAGGATCTTCACCTAGATCCTTTTAAATTAAAAATGAAGTTTT
AAATCAATCTAAAGTATATATGAGTAAACTTGGTCTGACAGTTACCAATGCTTAATCAGTGAGGCACCTA
TCTCAGCGATCTGTCTATTTCGTTCATCCATAGTTGCCTGACTCCCCGTCGTGTAGATAACTACGATACG
GGAGGGCTTACCATCTGGCCCCAGTGCTGCAATGATACCGCGAGACCCACGCTCACCGGCTCCAGATTTA
TCAGCAATAAACCAGCCAGCCGGAAGGGCCGAGCGCAGAAGTGGTCCTGCAACTTTATCCGCCTCCATCC
AGTCTATTAATTGTTGCCGGGAAGCTAGAGTAAGTAGTTCGCCAGTTAATAGTTTGCGCAACGTTGTTGC
CATTGCTACAGGCATCGTGGTGTCACGCTCGTCGTTTGGTATGGCTTCATTCAGCTCCGGTTCCCAACGA
TCAAGGCGAGTTACATGATCCCCCATGTTGTGCAAAAAAGCGGTTAGCTCCTTCGGTCCTCCGATCGTTG
TCAGAAGTAAGTTGGCCGCAGTGTTATCACTCATGGTTATGGCAGCACTGCATAATTCTCTTACTGTCAT
GCCATCCGTAAGATGCTTTTCTGTGACTGGTGAGTACTCAACCAAGTCATTCTGAGAATAGTGTATGCGG
CGACCGAGTTGCTCTTGCCCGGCGTCAATACGGGATAATACCGCGCCACATAGCAGAACTTTAAAAGTGC
TCATCATTGGAAAACGTTCTTCGGGGCGAAAACTCTCAAGGATCTTACCGCTGTTGAGATCCAGTTCGAT
GTAACCCACTCGTGCACCCAACTGATCTTCAGCATCTTTTACTTTCACCAGCGTTTCTGGGTGAGCAAAA
ACAGGAAGGCAAAATGCCGCAAAAAAGGGAATAAGGGCGACACGGAAATGTTGAATACTCATACTCTTCC
TTTTTCAAT
Features (pLannotate 1.2.2; 22 found; start..end, strand, type, name):
    576..710     +  polyA_signal   SV40 poly(A) signal: SV40 polyadenylation signal
    724..1103    +  enhancer       CMV enhancer: human cytomegalovirus immediate early enhancer
   1105..1382    +  promoter       chicken β-actin promoter: No description available
   1383..2399    +  intron         chimeric intron: chimera between introns from chicken β-actin and rabbit β-globin
   2437..2461    +  protein_bind   attB1: mutant version of attB; recombination site for the Gateway® BP reaction BP Clonase™
   2467..3381    +  CDS            Nanog: NANOG_MOUSE - Also known as Ecat4, Enk. Experimental evidence at protein level: Swiss-Prot protein existence level 1. Transcription regulator involved in inner cell mass and embryonic stem (ES) cells proliferation and self-renewal (PubMed:25825768). Imposes pluripotency on ES cells and prevents their differentiation towards extraembryonic endoderm and trophectoderm lineages. Blocks bone morphogenetic protein-induced mesoderm differentiation of ES cells by physically interacting with SMAD1 and interfering with the recruitment of coactivators to the active SMAD transcriptional complexes. Acts as
   3390..3414    -  protein_bind   attB2: mutant version of attB; recombination site for the Gateway® BP reaction BP Clonase™
   3543..4005    +  misc_feature   IRES: internal ribosome entry site (IRES) of the encephalomyocarditis virus (EMCV)
   4019..4618    +  CDS            PuroR: puromycin N-acetyltransferase; pac from Streptomyces alboniger; confers resistance to puromycin
   4705..4929    +  polyA_signal   bGH poly(A) signal: bovine growth hormone polyadenylation signal
   4933..4949    +  promoter       SV40 promoter (fragment): SV40 enhancer and early promoter
   5000..5016    -  protein_bind   lac operator: The lac repressor binds to the lac operator to inhibit transcription in E. coli. This inhibition can be relieved by adding lactose or isopropyl-β-D-thiogalactopyranoside (IPTG). lac repressor encoded by lacI
   5024..5054    -  promoter       lac promoter: promoter for the E. coli lac operon
   5069..5090    -  protein_bind   CAP binding site: CAP binding activates transcription in the presence of cAMP. E. coli catabolite activator protein
   5103..5142    -  CDS            lacI (fragment): lac repressor; lacI; The lac repressor binds to the lac operator to inhibit transcription in E. coli. This inhibition can be relieved by adding lactose or isopropyl-β-D-thiogalactopyranoside (IPTG).
   5149..5171    +  promoter       SV40 promoter (fragment): SV40 enhancer and early promoter
   5195..5330    +  rep_origin     SV40 ori: SV40 origin of replication
   5350..5484    +  polyA_signal   SV40 poly(A) signal: SV40 polyadenylation signal
   5486..5540    -  CDS            lacI (fragment): lac repressor; lacI; The lac repressor binds to the lac operator to inhibit transcription in E. coli. This inhibition can be relieved by adding lactose or isopropyl-β-D-thiogalactopyranoside (IPTG).
   5723..6311    -  rep_origin     ori: high-copy-number ColE1/pMB1/pBR322/pUC origin of replication
   6482..7342    -  CDS            AmpR: β-lactamase; bla; confers resistance to ampicillin, carbenicillin, and related antibiotics
   7343..7359    -  promoter       AmpR promoter (fragment): bla
