[The description below was written by a language model from this plasmid's Addgene catalogue record and pLannotate feature annotations shown in this document.]
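Description:
pPyCAG-Nanog(K140A)-IP is a 7,359 bp mammalian expression plasmid derived from the parental pPyCAG-Nanog-IP vector, carrying a point-mutant form of mouse Nanog. It is maintained in E. coli through a high-copy ColE1/pUC-type origin and an ampicillin resistance gene (β-lactamase). Transfected mammalian cells are selected with puromycin. The annotation also finds an SV40 origin of replication, SV40 polyadenylation signals, and short remnants of lac and SV40 promoter sequence in the backbone. The "Py" in the name may suggest a polyoma-derived element, but no such feature appears in the table and the record does not describe one.

The expression cassette is driven by the composite CAG promoter: the CMV immediate-early enhancer, the chicken β-actin promoter and a chimeric β-actin/β-globin intron, which together give strong constitutive transcription in many mammalian cell types. Downstream lies the roughly 0.9 kb Nanog coding sequence, flanked by attB1 and attB2 sites that indicate it was introduced by Gateway recombination. The insert carries a lysine-to-alanine substitution designated K140A, which the record notes corresponds to residue 141 of the mouse protein. An EMCV IRES follows the insert and directs translation of puromycin N-acetyltransferase from the same transcript, which ends at a bovine growth hormone polyadenylation signal. Because Nanog and the resistance marker share one bicistronic mRNA, puromycin selection enriches for cells that also express the mutant protein.

Nanog is a transcription regulator that supports embryonic stem cell self-renewal and pluripotency. The stated purpose is simply expression of the K140A mutant, presumably for comparison with the wild-type parental construct. The record does not state the functional consequence of the mutation.
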