Addgene plasmid #62998: pPyCAG-Nanog(K140A)-IP
Purpose: Expresses Mouse Nanog K140A Mutants. It is modified from pPyCAG-Nanog-IP (Addgene Plasmid #13838).
Depositing lab: Shinya Yamanaka. Depositing organization: J. David Gladstone Institutes.
Backbone
  Vector backbone: pPyCAG-Nanog-IP
  Backbone manufacturer: Shinya Yamanaka
  Backbone size w/o insert (bp): 6378
  Total vector size (bp): 7359
  Vector type: Mammalian Expression
  Selectable markers: Puromycin
Growth in bacteria
  Bacterial resistance: Ampicillin, 100 μg/mL
  Growth temperature: 37°C
  Growth strain: DH5alpha
  Copy number: High Copy
Gene/Insert
  Gene/Insert name: Mouse Nanog K140A Mutant
  Species: M. musculus (mouse)
  Insert size (bp): 918
  Mutation: Changed Lysine 140 (141 AA in Mouse Protein) to Alanine
  Entrez Gene: Nanog (a.k.a. 2410002E02Rik, ENK, Stm1, ecat4)
Resource information
  A portion of this plasmid was derived from a plasmid made by: pPyCAG-Nanog-IP (Addgene # 13838)
Terms and licenses: Academic/Nonprofit Terms; Industry Terms: Not Available to Industry
How to cite: pPyCAG-Nanog(K140A)-IP was a gift from Shinya Yamanaka (Addgene plasmid # 62998 ; http://n2t.net/addgene:62998 ; RRID:Addgene_62998)
