>Addgene plasmid #62998 | pPyCAG-Nanog(K140A)-IP | addgene partial sequence | sequence record 107905 | pCAG-F 5'-GCAACGTGCTGGTTATTGTG-3'
GAATTATCACAAGTTTGTACAAAAAAGCAGGCTCTGACATGAGTGTGGGTCTTCCTGGTCCCCACAGTTT
GCCTAGTTCTGAGGAAGCATCGAATTCTGGGAACGCCTCATCAATGCCTGCAGTTTTTCATCCCGAGAAC
TATTCTTGCTTACAAGGGTCTGCTACTGAGATGCTCTGCACAGAGGCTGCCTCTCCTCGCCCTTCCTCTG
AAGACCTGCCTCTTCAAGGCAGCCCTGATTCTTCTACCAGTCCCAAACAAAAGCTCTCAAGTCCTGAGGC
TGACAAGGGCCCTGAGGAGGAGGAGAACAAGGTCCTTGCCAGGAAGCAGAAGATGCGGACTGTGTTCTCT
CAGGCCCAGCTGTGTGCACTCAAGGACAGGTTTCAGAAGCAGAAGTACCTCAGCCTCCAGCAGATGCAAG
AACTCTCCTCCATTCTGAACCTGAGCTATAAGCAGGTTGCGACCTGGTTTCAAAACCAAAGGATGAAGTG
CAAGCGGTGGCAGAAAAACCAGTGGTTGAAGACTAGCAATGGTCTGATTCAGAAGGGCTCAGCACCAGTG
GAGTATCCCAGCATCCATTGCAGCTATCCCCAGGGCTATCTGGTGAACGCATCTGGAAGCCTTTCCATGT
GGGGCAGCCAGACTTGGACCAACCCAACTTGGAGCAGCCAGACCTGGACCAACCCAACTTGGAACAACCA
GACCTGGACCAACCCAACTTGGAGCAGCCAGGCCTGGACCGCTCAGTCCTGGAACGGCCAGCCTTGGAAT
GCTGCTCCGCTCCATAACTTCGGGGAGGACTTTCTGCAGCCTTACGTACAGTTGCAGCAAAACTTCTCTG
CCAGTGATTTGGAGGTGAATTTGGAAGCCACTAGGGAAAGCCATGCGCATTTTAGCACCCCACAAGCCTT
GGAATTATTCCTGAACTACTCTGTGACTCCACCAGGTGAAATATGAGACTTACCCAGCTTTCTTGTACAA
AGTGGTGATAATTCC
