>Addgene plasmid #62998 | pPyCAG-Nanog(K140A)-IP | addgene partial sequence | sequence record 107907 | pCDH-rev 5'-GCATTCCTTTGGCGAGAG-3'
GCTCGTCAAGAAGACAGGGCCAGGTTTCCGGGCCCTCACATTGCCAAAAGACGGCAATATGGTGGAAAAT
AACATATAGACAAACGCACACCGGCCTTATTCCAAGCGGCTTCGGCCAGTAACGTTAGGGGGGGGGGAGG
GAGAGGGGGGGGGGG
